Addgene plasmid #207175: pLV-EgI-NeoR
Purpose: (Empty Backbone) Gateway compatible Lentiviral Expression Plasmid EF1a-IRES-NeoR
Depositing lab: David Bersten. Depositing organization: Adelaide University. Publication: dFLASH; dual FLuorescent transcription factor Activity Sensor for Histone integrated live-cell reporting and high-content screening. Allen TP, Roennfeldt AE, Reckdharajkumar M, Liu M, Quinn RJ, Russell DL, Peet DJ, Whitelaw ML, Bersten DC. bioRxiv 2023.11.21.568191 10.1101/2023.11.21.568191.
Backbone
  Vector backbone: pLV
  Backbone manufacturer: inhouse
  Vector type: Mammalian Expression, Lentiviral
  Selectable markers: Neomycin (select with G418)
Growth in bacteria
  Bacterial resistance: Ampicillin, 100 μg/mL
  Growth temperature: 37°C
  Growth strain: ccdB Survival
  Copy number: High Copy
Gene/Insert
  Gene/Insert name: Empty
Terms and licenses: Academic/Nonprofit Terms; Industry Terms: Not Available to Industry
Depositor comments: Please visit https://doi.org/10.1101/2023.11.21.568191 for bioRxiv preprint.
How to cite: pLV-EgI-NeoR was a gift from David Bersten (Addgene plasmid # 207175 ; http://n2t.net/addgene:207175 ; RRID:Addgene_207175)
