[The description below was written by a language model from this plasmid's Addgene catalogue record and pLannotate feature annotations shown in this document.]
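Description:
pLV-EgI-NeoR is an empty, Gateway-compatible lentiviral destination vector for mammalian expression, built on an in-house pLV backbone and about 10.8 kb in size. It is propagated in E. coli through a high-copy ColE1/pUC-type origin with ampicillin resistance. Because the Gateway cassette carries the ccdB toxin gene, the unrecombined plasmid has to be maintained in a ccdB-tolerant strain.

The viral portion has a third-generation, self-inactivating layout. An RSV promoter drives a truncated HIV-1 5' LTR, followed by the Ψ packaging signal with a gag fragment, the Rev response element and the cPPT/CTS, and the genome ends in a ΔU3 3' LTR with a downstream SV40 polyadenylation signal. Between these elements, the human EF-1α promoter with its intron A sequences sits upstream of an attR1–CmR–ccdB–attR2 cassette. An LR recombination with an entry clone replaces the chloramphenicol resistance and ccdB genes with the gene of interest, and loss of ccdB counterselects against unrecombined vector in standard strains. Downstream of attR2, an EMCV IRES links the neomycin phosphotransferase gene to the same transcript, so the inserted gene and G418 resistance are expressed bicistronically and transduced cells can be selected.

After the neo gene, the annotation detects hepatitis B virus sequences, including the HBV post-transcriptional regulatory element with overlapping HBsAg-fragment and X reading-frame matches. This region presumably acts as an RNA-stabilising and export element. Other short hits (TcR, mini-oriP, small t antigen and SV40 promoter fragments) appear to be backbone remnants. The vector was deposited in connection with work on fluorescent transcription factor activity reporters for live-cell, high-content screening, and it serves for stable, selectable expression of a chosen open reading frame.
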