Features (pLannotate 1.2.2; 38 found; start..end, strand, type, name):
      4..110     +  rep_origin     mini-oriP (fragment): internally truncated variant of the Epstein-Barr virus oriP replication origin (Tanaka et al., 1999)
    120..158     -  CDS            TcR (fragment): tetracycline efflux protein; tet; confers resistance to tetracycline
    159..180     +  protein_bind   CAP binding site: CAP binding activates transcription in the presence of cAMP. E. coli catabolite activator protein
    195..225     +  promoter       lac promoter: promoter for the E. coli lac operon
    229..251     +  protein_bind   lac operator (fragment): The lac repressor binds to the lac operator to inhibit transcription in E. coli. This inhibition can be relieved by adding lactose or isopropyl-β-D-thiogalactopyranoside (IPTG). lac repressor encoded by lacI
    294..312     +  promoter       T3 promoter: promoter for bacteriophage T3 RNA polymerase
    340..566     +  promoter       RSV promoter: Rous sarcoma virus enhancer/promoter
    567..747     +  LTR            5' LTR (truncated): truncated 5' long terminal repeat (LTR) from HIV-1
    794..919     +  misc_feature   HIV-1 Ψ: packaging signal of human immunodeficiency virus type 1
    903..1266    +  CDS            HIV-1 gag (fragment): gag protein from human immunodeficiency virus 1; gag
   1412..1645    +  misc_feature   RRE: The Rev response element (RRE) of HIV-1 allows for Rev-dependent mRNA export from the nucleus to the cytoplasm.
   2022..2122    +  CDS            Rev (fragment): human immunodeficiency virus 1 (HIV-1) Rev protein; rev; enhances nuclear export of unspliced and incompletely spliced viral mRNAs
   2136..2253    +  misc_feature   cPPT/CTS: central polypurine tract and central termination sequence of HIV-1
   2252..2273    +  misc_feature   MCS (fragment): pBluescript multiple cloning site
   2307..2373    +  CDS            small t antigen (fragment): SV40 (simian virus 40) small t antigen
   2399..2610    +  promoter       EF-1α core promoter: core promoter for human elongation factor EF-1α
   2611..2720    +  intron         EF-1α intron A (fragment): intron upstream of the start codon of human EF-1α
   3354..3557    +  intron         EF-1α intron A: truncated intron upstream of the start codon of human EF-1α
   3639..3763    +  protein_bind   attR1: mutant version of attR; recombination site for the Gateway® LR reaction LR Clonase™
   3788..3818    +  promoter       lac UV5 promoter: E. coli lac promoter with an "up" mutation
   3842..3871    +  promoter       cat promoter (fragment): promoter of the E. coli cat gene encoding chloramphenicol acetyltransferase
   3872..4531    +  CDS            CmR: chloramphenicol acetyltransferase; cat; confers resistance to chloramphenicol
   4710..4868    +  CDS            ccdA (fragment): CCDA_ECO57 - Also known as H, letA. Experimental evidence at protein level: Swiss-Prot protein existence level 1. Antitoxin component of a type II toxin-antitoxin (TA) system which inhibits the post-segregational killing (PSK) of plasmid-free cells, also referred to as a plasmid addiction system. Binds to and blocks the activity of CcdB; will also remove bound CcdB protein from the CcdB-GyrA complex by forming a CcdA-CcdB complex, a process termed rejuvenation. Functions as a transcriptional corepressor for the ccdAB operon, repression also requires CcdB (By similarity). From Escherichia coli
   4873..5175    +  CDS            ccdB: CCDB_ECOLI - Also known as G, letB, letD. Experimental evidence at protein level: Swiss-Prot protein existence level 1. Toxic component of a type II toxin-antitoxin (TA) system, functioning in plasmid maintainence. Responsible for the post- segregational killing (PSK) of plasmid-free cells, also referred to as a plasmid addiction system. Half-life of over 2 hours. Cell killing by CcdB is accompanied by filamentation, defects in chromosome and plasmid segregation, defects in cell division, formation of anucleate cells, decreased DNA synthesis and plasmid loss. Interferes with the activity of DN
   5219..5343    -  protein_bind   attR2: mutant version of attR; recombination site for the Gateway® LR reaction LR Clonase™
   5400..5986    +  misc_feature   IRES2: internal ribosome entry site (IRES) of the encephalomyocarditis virus (EMCV)
   5987..6778    +  CDS            neo: KKA2_KLEPN - Also known as kan, nptII. Experimental evidence at protein level: Swiss-Prot protein existence level 1. Resistance to kanamycin, neomycin, paromomycin, ribostamycin, butirosin and gentamicin B. From Klebsiella pneumoniae.
   6795..6950    +  CDS            HBsAg (S) (fragment): major/small (S) envelope protein of hepatitis B virus hepatitis B surface antigen
   7265..7523    +  ncRNA          HBV PRE 1151-1410: Accession: RF02816 - Hepatitis B virus post-transcriptional regulatory element 1151-1410
   7489..7929    +  CDS            X: X_HBVD3 - Experimental evidence at protein level: Swiss-Prot protein existence level 1. Multifunctional protein that plays a role in silencing host antiviral defenses and promoting viral transcription. Does not seem to be essential for HBV infection. May be directly involved in development of cirrhosis and liver cancer (hepatocellular carcinoma). Most of cytosolic activities involve modulation of cytosolic calcium. The effect on apoptosis is controversial depending on the cell types in which the studies have been conducted. May induce apoptosis by localizing in mitochondria and causing loss of
   7951..8019    +  CDS            nef (fragment): NEF_HV1Z2 - Experimental evidence at protein level: Swiss-Prot protein existence level 1. Extracellular Nef protein targets CD4(+) T-lymphocytes for apoptosis by interacting with CXCR4 surface receptors. From Human immunodeficiency virus type 1 group M subtype D (isolate Z2/CDC-Z34) (HIV-1).
   8021..8254    +  LTR            3' LTR (ΔU3): self-inactivating 3' long terminal repeat (LTR) from HIV-1
   8326..8447    +  polyA_signal   SV40 poly(A) signal: SV40 polyadenylation signal
   8467..8571    +  promoter       SV40 promoter (fragment): SV40 early promoter
   8919..9023    +  promoter       AmpR promoter: bla
   9024..9884    +  CDS            AmpR: β-lactamase; bla; confers resistance to ampicillin, carbenicillin, and related antibiotics
  10055..10643   +  rep_origin     ori: high-copy-number ColE1/pMB1/pBR322/pUC origin of replication
  10689..3       -  CDS            TcR (fragment) (across the origin): tetracycline efflux protein; tet; confers resistance to tetracycline
>Addgene plasmid #207175 | pLV-EgI-NeoR | addgene full sequence | sequence record 413216 | Addgene NGS Result
CGATAACCCTAATTCGATAGCATATGCTTCCCGTTGGGTAACATATGCTATTGAATTAGGGTTAGTCTGG
ATAGTATATACTACTACCCGGGAAGCATATGCTACCCGTTTAGGGTTCACCGGTGATGCCGGCCACGATG
CGTCCGGCGTAGAGGATCTAATGTGAGTTAGCTCACTCATTAGGCACCCCAGGCTTTACACTTTATGCTT
CCGGCTCGTATGTTGTGTGGAATTGTGAGCGGATAACAATTTCACACAGGAAACAGCTATGACCATGATT
ACGCCAAGCGCGCAATTAACCCTCACTAAAGGGAACAAAAGCTGGAGCTGCAAGCTTAATGTAGTCTTAT
GCAATACTCTTGTAGTCTTGCAACATGGTAACGATGAGTTAGCAACATGCCTTACAAGGAGAGAAAAAGC
ACCGTGCATGCCGATTGGTGGAAGTAAGGTGGTACGATCGTGCCTTATTAGGAAGGCAACAGACGGGTCT
GACATGGATTGGACGAACCACTGAATTGCCGCATTGCAGAGATATTGTATTTAAGTGCCTAGCTCGATAC
ATAAACGGGTCTCTCTGGTTAGACCAGATCTGAGCCTGGGAGCTCTCTGGCTAACTAGGGAACCCACTGC
TTAAGCCTCAATAAAGCTTGCCTTGAGTGCTTCAAGTAGTGTGTGCCCGTCTGTTGTGTGACTCTGGTAA
CTAGAGATCCCTCAGACCCTTTTAGTCAGTGTGGAAAATCTCTAGCAGTGGCGCCCGAACAGGGACTTGA
AAGCGAAAGGGAAACCAGAGGAGCTCTCTCGACGCAGGACTCGGCTTGCTGAAGCGCGCACGGCAAGAGG
CGAGGGGCGGCGACTGGTGAGTACGCCAAAAATTTTGACTAGCGGAGGCTAGAAGGAGAGAGATGGGTGC
GAGAGCGTCAGTATTAAGCGGGGGAGAATTAGATCGCGATGGGAAAAAATTCGGTTAAGGCCAGGGGGAA
AGAAAAAATATAAATTAAAACATATAGTATGGGCAAGCAGGGAGCTAGAACGATTCGCAGTTAATCCTGG
CCTGTTAGAAACATCAGAAGGCTGTAGACAAATACTGGGACAGCTACAACCATCCCTTCAGACAGGATCA
GAAGAACTTAGATCATTATATAATACAGTAGCAACCCTCTATTGTGTGCATCAAAGGATAGAGATAAAAG
ACACCAAGGAAGCTTTAGACAAGATAGAGGAAGAGCAAAACAAAAGTAAGACCACCGCACAGCAAGCGGC
CGCTGATCTTCAGACCTGGAGGAGGAGATATGAGGGACAATTGGAGAAGTGAATTATATAAATATAAAGT
AGTAAAAATTGAACCATTAGGAGTAGCACCCACCAAGGCAAAGAGAAGAGTGGTGCAGAGAGAAAAAAGA
GCAGTGGGAATAGGAGCTTTGTTCCTTGGGTTCTTGGGAGCAGCAGGAAGCACTATGGGCGCAGCGTCAA
TGACGCTGACGGTACAGGCCAGACAATTATTGTCTGGTATAGTGCAGCAGCAGAACAATTTGCTGAGGGC
TATTGAGGCGCAACAGCATCTGTTGCAACTCACAGTCTGGGGCATCAAGCAGCTCCAGGCAAGAATCCTG
GCTGTGGAAAGATACCTAAAGGATCAACAGCTCCTGGGGATTTGGGGTTGCTCTGGAAAACTCATTTGCA
CCACTGCTGTGCCTTGGAATGCTAGTTGGAGTAATAAATCTCTGGAACAGATTTGGAATCACACGACCTG
GATGGAGTGGGACAGAGAAATTAACAATTACACAAGCTTAATACACTCCTTAATTGAAGAATCGCAAAAC
CAGCAAGAAAAGAATGAACAAGAATTATTGGAATTAGATAAATGGGCAAGTTTGTGGAATTGGTTTAACA
TAACAAATTGGCTGTGGTATATAAAATTATTCATAATGATAGTAGGAGGCTTGGTAGGTTTAAGAATAGT
TTTTGCTGTACTTTCTATAGTGAATAGAGTTAGGCAGGGATATTCACCATTATCGTTTCAGACCCACCTC
CCAACCCCGAGGGGACCCGACAGGCCCGAAGGAATAGAAGAAGAAGGTGGAGAGAGAGACAGAGACAGAT
CCATTCGATTAGTGAACGGATCTCGACGGTATCGGTTTTAAAAGAAAAGGGGGGATTGGGGGGTACAGTG
CAGGGGAAAGAATAGTAGACATAATAGCAACAGACATACAAACTAAAGAATTACAAAAACAAATTACAAA
AATTCAAAATTTTATCGATACCGTCGACCTCGACGGATCGGGAGATCTCGACCGAGCTTTGCAAAGATGG
ATAAAGTTTTAAACAGAGAGGAATCTTTGCAGCTAATGGACCTTCTAGGTCTTGAAAGGAGTGGGAATTG
GCTCCGGTGCCCGTCAGTGGGCAGAGCGCACATCGCCCACAGTCCCCGAGAAGTTGGGGGGAGGGGTCGG
CAATTGAACCGGTGCCTAGAGAAGGTGGCGCGGGGTAAACTGGGAAAGTGATGTCGTGTACTGGCTCCGC
CTTTTTCCCGAGGGTGGGGGAGAACCGTATATAAGTGCAGTAGTCGCCGTGAACGTTCTTTTTCGCAACG
GGTTTGCCGCCAGAACACAGGTAAGTGCCGTGTGTGGTTCCCGCGGGCCTGGCCTCTTTACGGGTTATGG
CCCTTGCGTGCCTTGAATTACTTCCACCTGGCTGCAGTACGTGATTCTTGATCCCGAGCTTCGGGTTGGA
AGTGGGTGGGAGAGTTCGAGGCCTTGCGCTTAAGGAGCCCCTTCGCCTCGTGCTTGAGTTGAGGCCTGGC
CTGGGCGCTGGGGCCGCCGCGTGCGAATCTGGTGGCACCTTCGCGCCTGTCTCGCTGCTTTCGATAAGTC
TCTAGCCATTTAAAATTTTTGATGACCTGCTGCGACGCTTTTTTTCTGGCAAGATAGTCTTGTAAATGCG
GGCCAAGATCGATCTGCACACTGGTATTTCGGTTTTTGGGGCCGCGGGCGGCGACGGGGCCCGTGCGTCC
CAGCGCACATGTTCGGCGAGGCGGGGCCTGCGAGCGCGGCCACCGAGAATCGGACGGGGGTAGTCTCAAG
CTGGCCGGCCTGCTCTGGTGCCTGGCCTCGCGCCGCCGTGTATCGCCCCGCCCTGGGCGGCAAGGCTGGC
CCGGTCGGCACCAGTTGCGTGAGCGGAAAGATGGCCGCTTCCCGGCCCTGCTGCAGGGAGCTCAAAATGG
AGGACGCGGCGCTCGGGAGAGCGGGCGGGTGAGTCACCCACACAAAGGAAAAGGGCCTTTCCGTCCTCAG
CCGTCGCTTCATGTGACTCCACGGAGTACCGGGCGCCGTCCAGGCACCTCGATTAGTTCTCGATCGAGCT
TTTGGAGTACGTCGTCTTTAGGTTGGGGGGAGGGGTTTTATGCGATGGAGTTTCCCCACACTGAGTGGGT
GGAGACTGAAGTTAGGCCAGCTTGGCACTTGATGTAATTCTCCTTGGAATTTGCCCTTTTTGAGTTTGGA
TCTTGGTTCATTCTCAAGCCTCAGACAGTGGTTCAAAGTTTTTTTCTTCCATTTCAGGTGTCGTGAGGAA
TTAGCTTGACCAAGCTTGGTACCGAGCTCGGATCCACTAGTAACGGCCGCCAGTGTGCTGGAATTATCAC
AAGTTTGTACAAAAAAGCTGAACGAGAAACGTAAAATGATATAAATATCAATATATTAAATTAGATTTTG
CATAAAAAACAGACTACATAATACTGTAAAACACAACATATCCAGTCACTATGGCGGCCGCATTAGGCAC
CCCAGGCTTTACACTTTATGCTTCCGGCTCGTATAATGTGTGGATTTTGAGTTAGGATCCGTCGAGATTT
TCAGGAGCTAAGGAAGCTAAAATGGAGAAAAAAATCACTGGATATACCACCGTTGATATATCCCAATGGC
ATCGTAAAGAACATTTTGAGGCATTTCAGTCAGTTGCTCAATGTACCTATAACCAGACCGTTCAGCTGGA
TATTACGGCCTTTTTAAAGACCGTAAAGAAAAATAAGCACAAGTTTTATCCGGCCTTTATTCACATTCTT
GCCCGCCTGATGAATGCTCATCCGGAATTCCGTATGGCAATGAAAGACGGTGAGCTGGTGATATGGGATA
GTGTTCACCCTTGTTACACCGTTTTCCATGAGCAAACTGAAACGTTTTCATCGCTCTGGAGTGAATACCA
CGACGATTTCCGGCAGTTTCTACACATATATTCGCAAGATGTGGCGTGTTACGGTGAAAACCTGGCCTAT
TTCCCTAAAGGGTTTATTGAGAATATGTTTTTCGTCTCAGCCAATCCCTGGGTGAGTTTCACCAGTTTTG
ATTTAAACGTGGCCAATATGGACAACTTCTTCGCCCCCGTTTTCACCATGGGCAAATATTATACGCAAGG
CGACAAGGTGCTGATGCCGCTGGCGATTCAGGTTCATCATGCCGTTTGTGATGGCTTCCATGTCGGCAGA
ATGCTTAATGAATTACAACAGTACTGCGATGAGTGGCAGGGCGGGGCGTAAACGCGTGGATCCGGCTTAC
TAAAAGCCAGATAACAGTATGCGTATTTGCGCGCTGATTTTTGCGGTATAAGAATATATACTGATATGTA
TACCCGAAGTATGTCAAAAAGAGGTATGCTATGAAGCAGCGTATTACAGTGACAGTTGACAGCGACAGCT
ATCAGTTGCTCAAGGCATATATGATGTCAATATCTCCGGTCTGGTAAGCACAACCATGCAGAATGAAGCC
CGTCGTCTGCGTGCCGAACGCTGGAAAGCGGAAAATCAGGAAGGGATGGCTGAGGTCGCCCGGTTTATTG
AAATGAACGGCTCTTTTGCTGACGAGAACAGGGGCTGGTGAAATGCAGTTTAAGGTTTACACCTATAAAA
GAGAGAGCCGTTATCGTCTGTTTGTGGATGTACAGAGTGATATTATTGACACGCCCGGGCGACGGATGGT
GATCCCCCTGGCCAGTGCACGTCTGCTGTCAGATAAAGTCTCCCGTGAACTTTACCCGGTGGTGCATATC
GGGGATGAAAGCTGGCGCATGATGACCACCGATATGGCCAGTGTGCCGGTCTCCGTTATCGGGGAAGAAG
TGGCTGATCTCAGCCACCGCGAAAATGACATCAAAAACGCCATTAACCTGATGTTCTGGGGAATATAAAT
GTCAGGCTCCCTTATACACAGCCAGTCTGCAGGTCGACCATAGTGACTGGATATGTTGTGTTTTACAGTA
TTATGTAGTCTGTTTTTTATGCAAAATCTAATTTAATATATTGATATTTATATCATTTTACGTTTCTCGT
TCAGCTTTCTTGTACAAAGTGGTGATAATTCTGCAGATATCCATCACACTGGCGGCCGCTCGAGTTAATT
AAGCTAGCGCCCCTCTCCCTCCCCCCCCCCTAACGTTACTGGCCGAAGCCGCTTGGAATAAGGCCGGTGT
GCGTTTGTCTATATGTTATTTTCCACCATATTGCCGTCTTTTGGCAATGTGAGGGCCCGGAAACCTGGCC
CTGTCTTCTTGACGAGCATTCCTAGGGGTCTTTCCCCTCTCGCCAAAGGAATGCAAGGTCTGTTGAATGT
CGTGAAGGAAGCAGTTCCTCTGGAAGCTTCTTGAAGACAAACAACGTCTGTAGCGACCCTTTGCAGGCAG
CGGAACCCCCCACCTGGCGACAGGTGCCTCTGCGGCCAAAAGCCACGTGTATAAGATACACCTGCAAAGG
CGGCACAACCCCAGTGCCACGTTGTGAGTTGGATAGTTGTGGAAAGAGTCAAATGGCTCTCCTCAAGCGT
ATTCAACAAGGGGCTGAAGGATGCCCAGAAGGTACCCCATTGTATGGGATCTGATCTGGGGCCTCGGTAC
ACATGCTTTACATGTGTTTAGTCGAGGTTAAAAAAACGTCTAGGCCCCCCGAACCACGGGGACGTGGTTT
TCCTTTGAAAAACACGATGATAATATGGCCACAACCATGATTGAACAAGATGGATTGCACGCAGGTTCTC
CGGCCGCTTGGGTGGAGAGGCTATTCGGCTATGACTGGGCACAACAGACAATCGGCTGCTCTGATGCCGC
CGTGTTCCGGCTGTCAGCGCAGGGGCGCCCGGTTCTTTTTGTCAAGACCGACCTGTCCGGTGCCCTGAAT
GAACTGCAGGACGAGGCAGCGCGGCTATCGTGGCTGGCCACGACGGGCGTTCCTTGCGCAGCTGTGCTCG
ACGTTGTCACTGAAGCGGGAAGGGACTGGCTGCTATTGGGCGAAGTGCCGGGGCAGGATCTCCTGTCATC
TCACCTTGCTCCTGCCGAGAAAGTATCCATCATGGCTGATGCAATGCGGCGGCTGCATACGCTTGATCCG
GCTACCTGCCCATTCGACCACCAAGCGAAACATCGCATCGAGCGAGCACGTACTCGGATGGAAGCCGGTC
TTGTCGATCAGGATGATCTGGACGAAGAGCATCAGGGGCTCGCGCCAGCCGAACTGTTCGCCAGGCTCAA
GGCGCGCATGCCCGACGGCGAGGATCTCGTCGTGACCCATGGCGATGCCTGCTTGCCGAATATCATGGTG
GAAAATGGCCGCTTTTCTGGATTCATCGACTGTGGCCGGCTGGGTGTGGCGGACCGCTATCAGGACATAG
CGTTGGCTACCCGTGATATTGCTGAAGAGCTTGGCGGCGAATGGGCTGACCGCTTCCTCGTGCTTTACGG
TATCGCCGCTCCCGATTCGCAGCGCATCGCCTTCTATCGCCTTCTTGACGAGTTCTTCTGAGCGGGACTC
TAGCCTAGTGCCATTTGTTCAGTGGTTCGTAGGGCTTTCCCCCACTGTTTGGCTTTCAGTTATATGGATG
ATGTGGTATTGGGGGCCAAGTCTGTACAGCATCTTGAGTCCCTTTTTACCGCTGTTACCAATTTTCTTTT
GTCTTTGGGTATACATTTAAACCCTAACAAAACAAAGAGATGGGGTTACTCTCTAAATTTTATGGGTTAT
GTCATTGGATGTTATGGGTCCTTGCCACAAGAACACATCATACAAAAAATCAAAGAATGTTTTAGAAAAC
TTCCTATTAACAGGCCTATTGATTGGAAAGTATGTCAACGAATTGTGGGTCTTTTGGGTTTTGCTGCCCC
TTTTACACAATGTGGTTATCCTGCGTTGATGCCTTTGTATGCATGTATTCAATCTAAGCAGGCTTTCACT
TTCTCGCCAACTTACAAGGCCTTTCTGTGTAAACAATACCTGAACCTTTACCCCGTTGCCCGGCAACGGC
CAGGTCTGTGCCAAGTGTTTGCTGACGCAACCCCCACTGGCTGGGGCTTGGTCATGGGCCATCAGCGCAT
GCGTGGAACCTTTTCGGCTCCTCTGCCGATCCATACTGCGGAACTCCTAGCCGCTTGTTTTGCTCGCAGC
AGGTCTGGAGCAAACATTATCGGGACTGATAACTCTGTTGTCCTATCCCGCAAATATACATCGTTTCCAT
GGCTGCTAGGCTGTGCTGCCAACTGGATCCTGCGCGGGACGTCCTTTGTTTACGTCCCGTCGGCGCTGAA
TCCTGCGGACGACCCTTCTCGGGGTCGCTTGGGACTCTCTCGTCCCCTTCTCCGTCTGCCGTTCCGACCG
ACCACGGGGCGCACCTCTCTTTACGCGGACTCCCCGTCTGTGCCTTCTCATCTGCCGGACCGTGTGCACT
TCGCTTCACCTCTGCACGTCGCATGGAGACCACCGTGAACGCCCACCAAATATTGCCCAAGGTCTTACAT
AAGAGGACTCTTGGACTCTCAGCAATGTCAACGACCGACCTTGAGGCATACTTCAAAGACTGTTTGTTTA
AAGACTGGGAGGAGTTGGGGGAGGAGATTAGGTTAAAGGTCTTTGTACTAGGAGGCTGTAGGCATAAATT
GGTCTGCGCACCAGCACCATGGCGCAATCACTAGAGCGGGGTACCTTTAAGACCAATGACTTACAAGGCA
GCTGTAGATCTTAGCCACTTTTTAAAAGAAAAGGGGGGACTGGAAGGGCTAATTCACTCCCAACGAAGAC
AAGATCTGCTTTTTGCTTGTACTGGGTCTCTCTGGTTAGACCAGATCTGAGCCTGGGAGCTCTCTGGCTA
ACTAGGGAACCCACTGCTTAAGCCTCAATAAAGCTTGCCTTGAGTGCTTCAAGTAGTGTGTGCCCGTCTG
TTGTGTGACTCTGGTAACTAGAGATCCCTCAGACCCTTTTAGTCAGTGTGGAAAATCTCTAGCAGTAGTA
GTTCATGTCATCTTATTATTCAGTATTTATAACTTGCAAAGAAATGAATATCAGAGAGTGAGAGGAACTT
GTTTATTGCAGCTTATAATGGTTACAAATAAAGCAATAGCATCACAAATTTCACAAATAAAGCATTTTTT
TCACTGCATTCTAGTTGTGGTTTGTCCAAACTCATCAATGTATCTTATCATGTCTGGCTCTAGCTATCCC
GCCCCTAACTCCGCCCATCCCGCCCCTAACTCCGCCCAGTTCCGCCCATTCTCCGCCCCATGGCTGACTA
ATTTTTTTTATTTATGCAGAGGCCGAGGCCGGATCCCTTGAGTGGCTTTCATCCTGGAGCAGACTTTGCA
GTCTGTGGACTGCAACACAACATTGCCTTTATGTGTAACTCTTGGCTGAAGCTCTTACACCAATGCTGGG
GGACATGTACCTCCCAGGGGCCCAGGAAGACTACGGGAGGCTACACCAACGTCAATCAGAGGGGCCTGTG
TAGCTACCGATAAGCGGACCCTCAAGAGGGCATTAGCAATAGTGTTTATAAGGCCCCCTTGTTAATTCTT
GAAGACGAAAGGGCCTCGTGATACGCCTATTTTTATAGGTTAATGTCATGATAATAATGGTTTCTTAGAC
GTCAGGTGGCACTTTTCGGGGAAATGTGCGCGGAACCCCTATTTGTTTATTTTTCTAAATACATTCAAAT
ATGTATCCGCTCATGAGACAATAACCCTGATAAATGCTTCAATAATATTGAAAAAGGAAGAGTATGAGTA
TTCAACATTTCCGTGTCGCCCTTATTCCCTTTTTTGCGGCATTTTGCCTTCCTGTTTTTGCTCACCCAGA
AACGCTGGTGAAAGTAAAAGATGCTGAAGATCAGTTGGGTGCACGAGTGGGTTACATCGAACTGGATCTC
AACAGCGGTAAGATCCTTGAGAGTTTTCGCCCCGAAGAACGTTTTCCAATGATGAGCACTTTTAAAGTTC
TGCTATGTGGCGCGGTATTATCCCGTGTTGACGCCGGGCAAGAGCAACTCGGTCGCCGCATACACTATTC
TCAGAATGACTTGGTTGAGTACTCACCAGTCACAGAAAAGCATCTTACGGATGGCATGACAGTAAGAGAA
TTATGCAGTGCTGCCATAACCATGAGTGATAACACTGCGGCCAACTTACTTCTGACAACGATCGGAGGAC
CGAAGGAGCTAACCGCTTTTTTGCACAACATGGGGGATCATGTAACTCGCCTTGATCGTTGGGAACCGGA
GCTGAATGAAGCCATACCAAACGACGAGCGTGACACCACGATGCCTGCAGCAATGGCAACAACGTTGCGC
AAACTATTAACTGGCGAACTACTTACTCTAGCTTCCCGGCAACAATTAATAGACTGGATGGAGGCGGATA
AAGTTGCAGGACCACTTCTGCGCTCGGCCCTTCCGGCTGGCTGGTTTATTGCTGATAAATCTGGAGCCGG
TGAGCGTGGGTCTCGCGGTATCATTGCAGCACTGGGGCCAGATGGTAAGCCCTCCCGTATCGTAGTTATC
TACACGACGGGGAGTCAGGCAACTATGGATGAACGAAATAGACAGATCGCTGAGATAGGTGCCTCACTGA
TTAAGCATTGGTAACTGTCAGACCAAGTTTACTCATATATACTTTAGATTGATTTAAAACTTCATTTTTA
ATTTAAAAGGATCTAGGTGAAGATCCTTTTTGATAATCTCATGACCAAAATCCCTTAACGTGAGTTTTCG
TTCCACTGAGCGTCAGACCCCGTAGAAAAGATCAAAGGATCTTCTTGAGATCCTTTTTTTCTGCGCGTAA
TCTGCTGCTTGCAAACAAAAAAACCACCGCTACCAGCGGTGGTTTGTTTGCCGGATCAAGAGCTACCAAC
TCTTTTTCCGAAGGTAACTGGCTTCAGCAGAGCGCAGATACCAAATACTGTCCTTCTAGTGTAGCCGTAG
TTAGGCCACCACTTCAAGAACTCTGTAGCACCGCCTACATACCTCGCTCTGCTAATCCTGTTACCAGTGG
CTGCTGCCAGTGGCGATAAGTCGTGTCTTACCGGGTTGGACTCAAGACGATAGTTACCGGATAAGGCGCA
GCGGTCGGGCTGAACGGGGGGTTCGTGCACACAGCCCAGCTTGGAGCGAACGACCTACACCGAACTGAGA
TACCTACAGCGTGAGCTATGAGAAAGCGCCACGCTTCCCGAAGGGAGAAAGGCGGACAGGTATCCGGTAA
GCGGCAGGGTCGGAACAGGAGAGCGCACGAGGGAGCTTCCAGGGGGAAACGCCTGGTATCTTTATAGTCC
TGTCGGGTTTCGCCACCTCTGACTTGAGCGTCGATTTTTGTGATGCTCGTCAGGGGGGCGGAGCCTATGG
AAAAACGCCAGCAACGCGGCCTTTTTACGGTTCCTGGCCTTTTGCTGGCCTTGAAGCTGTCCCTGATGGT
CGTCATCTACCTGCCTGGACAGCATGGCCTGCAACGCGGGCATCCCGATGCCGCCGGAAGCGAGAAGAAT
CATAATGGGGAAGGCCATCCAGCCTCGCGTCG
